Addgene plasmid #233398: LSM068 CMV-TO-CX3CR1-ADAR2dd(E488Q, T501A) (FLP-IN)
Purpose: CX3CR1-V2-ADAR2dd(E488Q, T501A) with a short 4 amino acid linker and V2 tail
Depositing lab: Xiaojing Gao. Depositing organization: Stanford University. Publication: Post-transcriptional modular synthetic receptors. Zhang X, Mille-Fragoso LS, Kaseniit KE, Lee AP, Zhang M, Call CC, Hu Y, Xie Y, Gao XJ. Nat Chem Biol. 2025 Mar 28. doi: 10.1038/s41589-025-01872-w. PubMed 40155716.
Backbone
  Vector backbone: FLP-IN
  Vector type: Mammalian Expression
Growth in bacteria
  Bacterial resistance: Ampicillin, 100 μg/mL
  Growth temperature: 37°C
  Growth strain: DH5alpha
  Copy number: High Copy
Gene/Insert
  Gene/Insert name: CX3CR1-ADAR2dd
  Species: Synthetic
  Mutation: E488Q, T501A on ADAR2dd
  Promoter: CMV
  Cloning method: Gibson Cloning
Terms and licenses: Academic/Nonprofit Terms; Industry Terms: Not Available to Industry
Depositor comments: https://benchling.com/s/seq-7zIaSa8skxHXSXpPXvO0?m=slm-wO4pe3xIQMokgJq8j9BV for annotated sequence file. Please visit https://doi.org/10.1101/2024.05.03.592453 for bioRxiv preprint.
How to cite: LSM068 CMV-TO-CX3CR1-ADAR2dd(E488Q, T501A) (FLP-IN) was a gift from Xiaojing Gao (Addgene plasmid # 233398 ; http://n2t.net/addgene:233398 ; RRID:Addgene_233398)
