[The description below was written by a language model from this plasmid's Addgene catalogue record and pLannotate feature annotations shown in this document.]
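Description:
LSM068 CMV-TO-CX3CR1-ADAR2dd(E488Q, T501A) (FLP-IN) is a 7.5 kb mammalian expression plasmid built on a Flp-In-type backbone, intended for site-specific integration into host cell lines that carry a genomic FRT landing site. In bacteria it is maintained at high copy through a ColE1/pUC-type origin and selected with ampicillin via the β-lactamase gene; a fragment of the f1 origin is also present. The integration module consists of a single FRT site placed directly upstream of a hygromycin resistance coding sequence followed by an SV40 polyadenylation signal. No promoter is annotated in front of HygR, which fits the usual Flp-In design in which FLP-mediated recombination places the marker behind a promoter already resident at the genomic site, so that hygromycin resistance reports correct integration.

The payload is driven by the CMV enhancer and immediate-early promoter followed by two short tet operator matches (the "TO" in the name). This arrangement allows tetracycline/doxycycline-regulated expression in cells that supply Tet repressor, and otherwise behaves as a constitutive CMV promoter. The open reading frame fuses the human chemokine receptor CX3CR1, a GPCR, to the deaminase domain of the RNA-editing enzyme ADAR2 carrying the E488Q and T501A substitutions, and it terminates at a bGH polyadenylation signal. According to the record, the two parts are joined through a V2 tail and a short four-amino-acid linker; these lie in the unannotated gap between the two coding features. The annotation tool matched the deaminase segment to a rat Adarb1 entry, while the record lists the insert as synthetic. The plasmid comes from work on post-transcriptional modular synthetic receptors, which suggests the fusion links receptor activity to A-to-I RNA editing, although the record does not spell out the mechanism.
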