Features (pLannotate 1.2.2; 23 found; start..end, strand, type, name):
      9..242     +  rep_origin     f1 ori (fragment) (sequence partly withheld): f1 bacteriophage origin of replication; arrow indicates direction of (+) strand synthesis
    247..294     +  protein_bind   FRT: FLP-mediated recombination occurs in the 8-bp core sequence TCTAGAAA (Turan and Bode, 2011). FLP recombinase from the Saccharomyces cerevisiae 2μ plasmid
    302..1324    +  CDS            HygR: aminoglycoside phosphotransferase from E. coli; aph(4)-Ia; confers resistance to hygromycin
   1334..1459    +  CDS            ble (fragment): BLE_KLEPN - Experimental evidence at protein level: Swiss-Prot protein existence level 1. Binding protein with a strong affinity to the bleomycin family of antibiotics. Binds to CL990; an antimitotic-antibiotic compound. From Klebsiella pneumoniae.
   1454..1575    +  polyA_signal   SV40 poly(A) signal: SV40 polyadenylation signal
   1648..1664    -  protein_bind   lac operator: The lac repressor binds to the lac operator to inhibit transcription in E. coli. This inhibition can be relieved by adding lactose or isopropyl-β-D-thiogalactopyranoside (IPTG). lac repressor encoded by lacI
   1672..1702    -  promoter       lac promoter: promoter for the E. coli lac operon
   1717..1738    -  protein_bind   CAP binding site: CAP binding activates transcription in the presence of cAMP. E. coli catabolite activator protein
   1751..1843    -  CDS            lacI (fragment): lac repressor; lacI; The lac repressor binds to the lac operator to inhibit transcription in E. coli. This inhibition can be relieved by adding lactose or isopropyl-β-D-thiogalactopyranoside (IPTG).
   2026..2614    -  rep_origin     ori: high-copy-number ColE1/pMB1/pBR322/pUC origin of replication
   2785..3645    -  CDS            AmpR: β-lactamase; bla; confers resistance to ampicillin, carbenicillin, and related antibiotics
   3646..3750    -  promoter       AmpR promoter: bla
   3809..3861    -  misc_feature   bom (fragment): basis of mobility region from pBR322
   4011..4390    +  enhancer       CMV enhancer: human cytomegalovirus immediate early enhancer
   4391..4594    +  promoter       CMV promoter: human cytomegalovirus (CMV) immediate early promoter
   4596..4615    +  promoter       PLtetO-1 promoter (fragment): modified phage lambda PL promoter with tet operator sites (Lutz and Bujard, 1997)
   4617..4636    +  promoter       PLtetO-1 promoter (fragment): modified phage lambda PL promoter with tet operator sites (Lutz and Bujard, 1997)
   4644..4677    +  promoter       TRE3GV promoter (fragment): 3rd-generation Tet-responsive promoter that can be activated by binding of Tet-On® 3G, optimized for retroviral and lentiviral vectors
   4767..5831    +  CDS            CX3CR1: CX3C1_HUMAN - Also known as CMKBRL1 From Homo sapiens (Human).
   5931..7139    +  CDS            Adarb1 (fragment): RED1_RAT - Also known as Red1. Experimental evidence at protein level: Swiss-Prot protein existence level 1. Catalyzes the hydrolytic deamination of adenosine to inosine in double-stranded RNA (dsRNA) referred to as A-to-I RNA editing. This may affect gene expression and function in a number of ways that include mRNA translation by changing codons and hence the amino acid sequence of proteins; pre-mRNA splicing by altering splice site recognition sequences; RNA stability by changing sequences involved in nuclease recognition; genetic stability in the case of RNA virus genomes by changing seque
   7252..7476    +  polyA_signal   bGH poly(A) signal: bovine growth hormone polyadenylation signal
   7492..7515    +  polyA_signal   bGH poly(A) signal (fragment): bovine growth hormone polyadenylation signal
   7519..7540    +  promoter       SV40 promoter (fragment): SV40 enhancer and early promoter
>Addgene plasmid #233398 | LSM068 CMV-TO-CX3CR1-ADAR2dd(E488Q, T501A) (FLP-IN) | addgene full sequence | sequence record 466411 | Addgene NGS Result
GTATCCCC
[124 nt withheld, positions 9-132]
C
[91 nt withheld, positions 134-224]
AGGGTGATGGTTCACGTACCTAGAAGTTCCTATTCCGAAGTTCCTATTCTCTAGAAAGTATAGGAACTTC
CTTGGCCAAAAAGCCTGAACTCACCGCGACGTCTGTCGAGAAGTTTCTGATCGAAAAGTTCGACAGCGTC
TCCGACCTGATGCAGCTCTCGGAGGGCGAAGAATCTCGTGCTTTCAGCTTCGATGTAGGAGGGCGTGGAT
ATGTCCTGCGGGTAAATAGCTGCGCCGATGGTTTCTACAAAGATCGTTATGTTTATCGGCACTTTGCATC
GGCCGCGCTCCCGATTCCGGAAGTGCTTGACATTGGGGAATTCAGCGAGAGCCTGACCTATTGCATCTCC
CGCCGTGCACAGGGTGTCACGTTGCAAGACCTGCCTGAAACCGAACTGCCCGCTGTTCTGCAGCCGGTCG
CGGAGGCCATGGATGCGATCGCTGCGGCCGATCTTAGCCAGACGAGCGGGTTCGGCCCATTCGGACCGCA
AGGAATCGGTCAATACACTACATGGCGTGATTTCATATGCGCGATTGCTGATCCCCATGTGTATCACTGG
CAAACTGTGATGGACGACACCGTCAGTGCGTCCGTCGCGCAGGCTCTCGATGAGCTGATGCTTTGGGCCG
AGGACTGCCCCGAAGTCCGGCACCTCGTGCACGCGGATTTCGGCTCCAACAATGTCCTGACGGACAATGG
CCGCATAACAGCGGTCATTGACTGGAGCGAGGCGATGTTCGGGGATTCCCAATACGAGGTCGCCAACATC
TTCTTCTGGAGGCCGTGGTTGGCTTGTATGGAGCAGCAGACGCGCTACTTCGAGCGGAGGCATCCGGAGC
TTGCAGGATCGCCGCGGCTCCGGGCGTATATGCTCCGCATTGGTCTTGACCAACTCTATCAGAGCTTGGT
TGACGGCAATTTCGATGATGCAGCTTGGGCGCAGGGTCGATGCGACGCAATCGTCCGATCCGGAGCCGGG
ACTGTCGGGCGTACACAAATCGCCCGCAGAAGCGCGGCCGTCTGGACCGATGGCTGTGTAGAAGTACTCG
CCGATAGTGGAAACCGACGCCCCAGCACTCGTCCGAGGGCAAAGGAATAGCACGTACTACGAGATTTCGA
TTCCACCGCCGCCTTCTATGAAAGGTTGGGCTTCGGAATCGTTTTCCGGGACGCCGGCTGGATGATCCTC
CAGCGCGGGGATCTCATGCTGGAGTTCTTCGCCCACCCCAACTTGTTTATTGCAGCTTATAATGGTTACA
AATAAAGCAATAGCATCACAAATTTCACAAATAAAGCATTTTTTTCACTGCATTCTAGTTGTGGTTTGTC
CAAACTCATCAATGTATCTTATCATGTCTGTATACCGTCGACCTCTAGCTAGAGCTTGGCGTAATCATGG
TCATAGCTGTTTCCTGTGTGAAATTGTTATCCGCTCACAATTCCACACAACATACGAGCCGGAAGCATAA
AGTGTAAAGCCTGGGGTGCCTAATGAGTGAGCTAACTCACATTAATTGCGTTGCGCTCACTGCCCGCTTT
CCAGTCGGGAAACCTGTCGTGCCAGCTGCATTAATGAATCGGCCAACGCGCGGGGAGAGGCGGTTTGCGT
ATTGGGCGCTCTTCCGCTTCCTCGCTCACTGACTCGCTGCGCTCGGTCGTTCGGCTGCGGCGAGCGGTAT
CAGCTCACTCAAAGGCGGTAATACGGTTATCCACAGAATCAGGGGATAACGCAGGAAAGAACATGTGAGC
AAAAGGCCAGCAAAAGGCCAGGAACCGTAAAAAGGCCGCGTTGCTGGCGTTTTTCCATAGGCTCCGCCCC
CCTGACGAGCATCACAAAAATCGACGCTCAAGTCAGAGGTGGCGAAACCCGACAGGACTATAAAGATACC
AGGCGTTTCCCCCTGGAAGCTCCCTCGTGCGCTCTCCTGTTCCGACCCTGCCGCTTACCGGATACCTGTC
CGCCTTTCTCCCTTCGGGAAGCGTGGCGCTTTCTCATAGCTCACGCTGTAGGTATCTCAGTTCGGTGTAG
GTCGTTCGCTCCAAGCTGGGCTGTGTGCACGAACCCCCCGTTCAGCCCGACCGCTGCGCCTTATCCGGTA
ACTATCGTCTTGAGTCCAACCCGGTAAGACACGACTTATCGCCACTGGCAGCAGCCACTGGTAACAGGAT
TAGCAGAGCGAGGTATGTAGGCGGTGCTACAGAGTTCTTGAAGTGGTGGCCTAACTACGGCTACACTAGA
AGAACAGTATTTGGTATCTGCGCTCTGCTGAAGCCAGTTACCTTCGGAAAAAGAGTTGGTAGCTCTTGAT
CCGGCAAACAAACCACCGCTGGTAGCGGTGGTTTTTTTGTTTGCAAGCAGCAGATTACGCGCAGAAAAAA
AGGATCTCAAGAAGATCCTTTGATCTTTTCTACGGGGTCTGACGCTCAGTGGAACGAAAACTCACGTTAA
GGGATTTTGGTCATGAGATTATCAAAAAGGATCTTCACCTAGATCCTTTTAAATTAAAAATGAAGTTTTA
AATCAATCTAAAGTATATATGAGTAAACTTGGTCTGACAGTTACCAATGCTTAATCAGTGAGGCACCTAT
CTCAGCGATCTGTCTATTTCGTTCATCCATAGTTGCCTGACTCCCCGTCGTGTAGATAACTACGATACGG
GAGGGCTTACCATCTGGCCCCAGTGCTGCAATGATACCGCGAGACCCACGCTCACCGGCTCCAGATTTAT
CAGCAATAAACCAGCCAGCCGGAAGGGCCGAGCGCAGAAGTGGTCCTGCAACTTTATCCGCCTCCATCCA
GTCTATTAATTGTTGCCGGGAAGCTAGAGTAAGTAGTTCGCCAGTTAATAGTTTGCGCAACGTTGTTGCC
ATTGCTACAGGCATCGTGGTGTCACGCTCGTCGTTTGGTATGGCTTCATTCAGCTCCGGTTCCCAACGAT
CAAGGCGAGTTACATGATCCCCCATGTTGTGCAAAAAAGCGGTTAGCTCCTTCGGTCCTCCGATCGTTGT
CAGAAGTAAGTTGGCCGCAGTGTTATCACTCATGGTTATGGCAGCACTGCATAATTCTCTTACTGTCATG
CCATCCGTAAGATGCTTTTCTGTGACTGGTGAGTACTCAACCAAGTCATTCTGAGAATAGTGTATGCGGC
GACCGAGTTGCTCTTGCCCGGCGTCAATACGGGATAATACCGCGCCACATAGCAGAACTTTAAAAGTGCT
CATCATTGGAAAACGTTCTTCGGGGCGAAAACTCTCAAGGATCTTACCGCTGTTGAGATCCAGTTCGATG
TAACCCACTCGTGCACCCAACTGATCTTCAGCATCTTTTACTTTCACCAGCGTTTCTGGGTGAGCAAAAA
CAGGAAGGCAAAATGCCGCAAAAAAGGGAATAAGGGCGACACGGAAATGTTGAATACTCATACTCTTCCT
TTTTCAATATTATTGAAGCATTTATCAGGGTTATTGTCTCATGAGCGGATACATATTTGAATGTATTTAG
AAAAATAAACAAATAGGGGTTCCGCGCACATTTCCCCGAAAAGTGCCACCTGACGTCGACGGATCGGGAG
ATCTCCCGATCCCCTATGGTGCACTCTCAGTACAATCTGCTCTGATGCCGCATAGTTAAGCCAGTATCTG
CTCCCTGCTTGTGTGTTGGAGGTCGCTGAGTAGTGCGCGAGCAAAATTTAAGCTACAACAAGGCAAGGCT
TGACCGACAATTGCATGAAGAATCTGCTTAGGGTTAGGCGTTTTGCGCTGCTTCGTACGGGCCAGATATA
CGCGTTGACATTGATTATTGACTAGTTATTAATAGTAATCAATTACGGGGTCATTAGTTCATAGCCCATA
TATGGAGTTCCGCGTTACATAACTTACGGTAAATGGCCCGCCTGGCTGACCGCCCAACGACCCCCGCCCA
TTGACGTCAATAATGACGTATGTTCCCATAGTAACGCCAATAGGGACTTTCCATTGACGTCAATGGGTGG
AGTATTTACGGTAAACTGCCCACTTGGCAGTACATCAAGTGTATCATATGCCAAGTACGCCCCCTATTGA
CGTCAATGACGGTAAATGGCCCGCCTGGCATTATGCCCAGTACATGACCTTATGGGACTTTCCTACTTGG
CAGTACATCTACGTATTAGTCATCGCTATTACCATGGTGATGCGGTTTTGGCAGTACATCAATGGGCGTG
GATAGCGGTTTGACTCACGGGGATTTCCAAGTCTCCACCCCATTGACGTCAATGGGAGTTTGTTTTGGCA
CCAAAATCAACGGGACTTTCCAAAATGTCGTAACAACTCCGCCCCATTGACGCAAATGGGCGGTAGGCGT
GTACGGTGGGAGGTCTATATAAGCAGAGCTCTCCCTATCAGTGATAGAGATCTCCCTATCAGTGATAGAG
ATCGTCGACGAGCTCGTTTAGTGAACCGTCAGATCGCCTGGAGACGCCATCCACGCTGTTTTGACCTCCA
TAGAAGACACCGGGACCGATCCAGCCTCCGGACTCTAGCGTTTAAACTTAAGCTTCGCCACCATGGATCA
ATTTCCAGAAAGTGTGACTGAAAATTTTGAGTATGACGACCTGGCAGAGGCCTGCTACATCGGCGATATT
GTTGTCTTCGGCACTGTTTTCCTGAGCATTTTCTATTCCGTTATATTCGCCATTGGCCTCGTTGGAAATC
TTCTGGTGGTGTTCGCGCTCACCAATAGTAAGAAGCCTAAAAGCGTGACAGACATTTATCTTCTTAACCT
CGCATTGTCAGACTTGTTATTTGTCGCCACCCTGCCATTTTGGACCCACTATTTAATTAATGAGAAGGGA
CTTCACAACGCGATGTGTAAATTTACTACAGCCTTCTTCTTCATAGGGTTCTTTGGGTCAATCTTCTTTA
TAACAGTCATATCAATTGATAGATATCTGGCCATCGTTCTGGCTGCCAACAGCATGAATAATCGGACAGT
GCAACATGGTGTAACTATTAGTCTGGGCGTATGGGCCGCCGCTATTTTAGTGGCCGCTCCCCAATTCATG
TTTACCAAACAAAAGGAAAACGAATGCTTGGGAGATTATCCAGAAGTACTGCAGGAAATTTGGCCCGTAC
TCAGAAACGTGGAGACAAACTTTCTTGGGTTTCTGTTGCCACTTCTGATTATGTCCTATTGCTACTTTAG
GATAATCCAAACCCTCTTTAGCTGTAAGAATCACAAGAAAGCCAAAGCTATCAAGCTCATATTACTGGTA
GTAATTGTCTTCTTTCTCTTCTGGACGCCTTATAATGTCATGATTTTCTTGGAGACACTCAAGCTCTATG
ATTTCTTTCCATCTTGCGATATGCGCAAGGATTTGAGGCTTGCTCTGTCTGTAACAGAAACAGTTGCTTT
CAGTCACTGCTGCTTAAACCCGTTGATCTATGCATTTGCCGGAGAAAAGTTCAGGCGTTATCTCTACCAT
CTTTATGGCAAGTGCCTTGCGGTGCTCTGCGGTCGGTCCGTCCATGTCGATTTCAGCTCCAGTGAAAGTC
AAAGATCCAGACACGGGAGCGTTTTGAGTTCCAACTTCACTTACCACACCTCTGATGGTGATGCTCTGCT
CCTGCTGACAGGCGGTCGCACTCCCCCTAGCCTCGGTCCACAGGATGAGTCATGCACGACCGCGAGTAGC
TCCCTCGCCAAAGACACCTCTTCCGGTACCGGTGCTTTGCACTTGGATCAAACGCCATCTCGCCAGCCTA
TTCCCAGTGAGGGTCTTCAGCTGCATTTACCGCAGGTTTTAGCTGACGCTGTCTCACGCCTGGTCCTGGG
TAAGTTTGGTGACCTGACCGACAACTTCTCCTCCCCTCACGCTCGCAGAAAAGTGCTGGCTGGAGTCGTC
ATGACAACAGGCACAGATGTTAAAGATGCCAAGGTGATAAGTGTTTCTACAGGAACAAAATGTATTAATG
GTGAATACATGAGTGATCGTGGCCTTGCATTAAATGACTGCCATGCAGAAATAATATCTCGGAGATCCTT
GCTCAGATTTCTTTATACACAACTTGAGCTTTACTTAAATAACAAAGATGATCAAAAAAGATCCATCTTT
CAGAAATCAGAGCGAGGGGGGTTTAGGCTGAAGGAGAATGTCCAGTTTCATCTGTACATCAGCACCTCTC
CCTGTGGAGATGCCAGAATCTTCTCACCACATGAGCCAATCCTGGAAGAACCAGCAGATAGACACCCAAA
TCGTAAAGCAAGAGGACAGCTACGGACCAAAATAGAGTCTGGTCAGGGGACGATTCCAGTGCGCTCCAAT
GCGAGCATCCAAGCGTGGGACGGGGTGCTGCAAGGGGAGCGGCTGCTCACCATGTCCTGCAGTGACAAGA
TTGCACGCTGGAACGTGGTGGGCATCCAGGGATCCCTGCTCAGCATTTTCGTGGAGCCCATTTACTTCTC
GAGCATCATCCTGGGCAGCCTTTACCACGGGGACCACCTTTCCAGGGCCATGTACCAGCGGATCTCCAAC
ATAGAGGACCTGCCACCTCTCTACACCCTCAACAAGCCTTTGCTCAGTGGCATCAGCAATGCAGAAGCAC
GGCAGCCAGGGAAGGCCCCCAACTTCAGTGTCAACTGGACGGTAGGCGACTCCGCTATTGAGGTCATCAA
CGCCACGACTGGGAAGGATGAGCTGGGCCGCGCGTCCCGCCTGTGTAAGCACGCGTTGTACTGTCGCTGG
ATGCGTGTGCACGGCAAGGTTCCCTCCCACTTACTACGCTCCAAGATTACCAAACCCAACGTGTACCATG
AGTCCAAGCTGGCGGCAAAGGAGTACCAGGCCGCCAAGGCGCGTCTGTTCACAGCCTTCATCAAGGCGGG
GCTGGGGGCCTGGGTGGAGAAGCCCACCGAGCAGGACCAGTTCTCACTCACGCCCTGAGCCGCTCGAGGA
GGGCCCGAACAAAAACTCATCTCAGAAGAGGATCTGAATAGCGCCGTCGACCATCATCATAATCATCATT
GAGTTTAAACCCGCTGATCAGCCTCGACTGTGCCTTCTAGTTGCCAGCCATCTGTTGTTTGCCCCTCCCC
CGTGCCTTCCTTGACCCTGGAAGGTGCCACTCCCACTGTCCTTTCCTAATAAAATGAGGAAATTGCATCG
CATTGTCTGAGTAGGTGTCATTCTATTCTGGGGGGTGGGGTGGGGCAGGACAGCAAGGGGGAGGATTGGG
AAGACAATAGCAGGCATGCTGGGGATGCGGTGGGCTCTATGGAGATCTATCGATGTTCTGGGGATGCGGT
GGGCTCTATGGCTTCTGAGGCGGAAAGAACCAGCTGGGGCTCTAGGGG
